Addgene plasmid #209475: EC67849
Purpose: Cloning protospacers for Cas12a editing
Depositing lab: Wendy Harwood & Cristobal Uauy. Depositing organization: John Innes Centre. Publication: An optimised CRISPR Cas9 and Cas12a mutagenesis toolkit for Barley and Wheat. Lawrenson T, Clarke M, Kirby R, Forner M, Steuernagel B, Brown JKM, Harwood W. Plant Methods. 2024 Aug 13;20(1):123. doi: 10.1186/s13007-024-01234-y. PubMed 39138524.
Backbone
  Vector backbone: Unknown
  Vector type: CRISPR
  Selectable markers: LacZ
Growth in bacteria
  Bacterial resistance: Ampicillin, 100 μg/mL
  Growth temperature: 37°C
  Growth strain: DH5alpha
  Copy number: High Copy
Gene/Insert
  Gene/Insert name: Cas12a HH-DR-HDV
  Species: Lachnospiraceae bacterium
  Promoter: HvU3
  Cloning method: Restriction Enzyme; 5′ cloning site unknown (unknown if destroyed)
Terms and licenses: Academic/Nonprofit Terms; Industry Terms: Not Available to Industry
Depositor comments: GoldeGate level 1 position 6
How to cite: EC67849 was a gift from Wendy Harwood & Cristobal Uauy (Addgene plasmid # 209475 ; http://n2t.net/addgene:209475 ; RRID:Addgene_209475)
