[The description below was written by a language model from this plasmid's Addgene catalogue record and pLannotate feature annotations shown in this document.]
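Description:
EC67849 is a small (about 3.7 kb) high-copy E. coli plasmid that serves as a Golden Gate level 1, position 6 module for building Cas12a guide RNA expression units, part of a CRISPR mutagenesis toolkit for barley and wheat. The backbone is not named in the record, but the annotated features show a ColE1/pUC-type origin for replication in standard cloning strains and an AmpR (β-lactamase) gene with its own promoter for ampicillin selection. Fragments of an M13 origin, a T7 promoter, and short lacI, bom and RSF ori matches are also annotated. These appear to be backbone remnants rather than functional parts.

The payload is described as a Cas12a "HH-DR-HDV" cassette from the Lachnospiraceae bacterium system, driven by the HvU3 promoter. That promoter is listed in the catalogue fields but is not annotated in the feature table; it may lie in the unannotated stretch upstream of the ribozyme. The name points to a hammerhead ribozyme, the Cas12a direct repeat and a hepatitis delta virus ribozyme, so that self-cleavage on both sides would release a crRNA with precisely defined ends. Only a partial hammerhead ribozyme match is detected by the annotation, and the direct repeat and HDV ribozyme are not called.

Just downstream of the hammerhead sits a lac promoter/operator with a CAP binding site, a pUC-type multiple cloning site and a lacZα fragment. This fits the listed LacZ marker and probably acts as a blue/white screening dropout that is replaced when a protospacer is cloned in, although the cloning sites are not recorded. The resulting guide unit would then be assembled with other level 1 modules into a higher-order construct for plant editing.
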