Features (pLannotate 1.2.2; 16 found; start..end, strand, type, name):
      3..134     -  rep_origin     M13 ori (fragment): M13 bacteriophage origin of replication; arrow indicates direction of (+) strand synthesis
    155..311     -  CDS            lacZα (fragment): LacZα fragment of β-galactosidase; lacZ fragment
    320..338     +  promoter       T7 promoter: promoter for bacteriophage T7 RNA polymerase
   1033..1056    +  misc_RNA       sTRSV HHRz (fragment): hammerhead ribozyme from the tobacco ringspot virus satellite RNA (Khvorova et al., 2003)
   1098..1140    +  CDS            lacI (fragment): lac repressor; lacI; The lac repressor binds to the lac operator to inhibit transcription in E. coli. This inhibition can be relieved by adding lactose or isopropyl-β-D-thiogalactopyranoside (IPTG).
   1153..1174    +  protein_bind   CAP binding site: CAP binding activates transcription in the presence of cAMP. E. coli catabolite activator protein
   1189..1219    +  promoter       lac promoter: promoter for the E. coli lac operon
   1227..1243    +  protein_bind   lac operator: The lac repressor binds to the lac operator to inhibit transcription in E. coli. This inhibition can be relieved by adding lactose or isopropyl-β-D-thiogalactopyranoside (IPTG). lac repressor encoded by lacI
   1280..1336    -  misc_feature   MCS: pUC18/19 multiple cloning site
   1333..1490    +  CDS            lacZα (fragment): LacZα fragment of β-galactosidase; lacZ fragment
   1496..1595    -  misc_feature   bom (fragment): basis of mobility region from pBR322
   1795..1842    -  CDS            lacI (fragment): lac repressor; lacI; The lac repressor binds to the lac operator to inhibit transcription in E. coli. This inhibition can be relieved by adding lactose or isopropyl-β-D-thiogalactopyranoside (IPTG).
   1879..1919    -  rep_origin     RSF ori (fragment): Plasmids containing the RSF 1030 origin of replication can be propagated in E. coli cells that contain additional plasmids with compatible origins.
   1997..2585    -  rep_origin     ori: high-copy-number ColE1/pMB1/pBR322/pUC origin of replication
   2756..3616    -  CDS            AmpR: β-lactamase; bla; confers resistance to ampicillin, carbenicillin, and related antibiotics
   3617..3721    -  promoter       AmpR promoter: bla
>Addgene plasmid #209475 | EC67849 | addgene full sequence | sequence record 413861 | Addgene NGS Result
CTAAATTGTAAGCGTTAATATTTTGTTAAAATTCGCGTTAAATTTTTGTTAAATCAGCTCATTTTTTAAC
CAATAGGCCGAAATCGGCAAAATCCCTTATAAATCAAAAGAATAGACCGAGATAGGGTTGAGTGGCCGCT
ACAGGGCGCTCCCATTCGCCATTCAGGCTGCGCAACTGTTGGGAAGGGCGTTTCGGTGCGGGCCTCTTCG
CTATTACGCCAGCTGGCGAAAGGGGGATGTGCTGCAAGGCGATTAAGTTGGGTAACGCCAGGGTTTTCCC
AGTCACGACGTTGTAAAACGACGGCCAGTGAGCGCGACGTAATACGACTCACTATAGGGCGAATTGGCGG
AAGGCCGTCAAGGCCGCATCGCATGAAGACAATGTGTCTCACAGAGTGCCCCTCATTTATGTCAAACTAT
ACACTTATCATGTCTGACATGACTTTGCAGTTAATTTTTTTGAACGGTGTCATGCTTTGCACAATTGTCC
TCCATCTATAATGTTTTACAAGAAACTATTTAATACTGTATTAACCTTTGCAGTAGGCATACTTGGTACC
ATAATTATCTACATGCTGTCATGTGGAGCTCGTGGTACATACAGTAGTTTTTTTGTTACTAAATACGGAG
TACATTCGTATATGATATGTTCCCTAATTAGTTGCATCACTTTTTTGTCCTCATTGCTGCTCTACTCTAA
ACTTATGTTCCAGACAAGCCTACAACTGAGTCAGCCTGTCAGAGTTCTACTGTGTTTGGATAGATGTTCT
AGTGCAACTTTCTTCTTGTATGTTTAGTTAATCATAAGGACTCATTTTCTTACTACCTCCGGGACAGATG
TTTCTCAGATGGGCCGGGCTCTCTCTGCCCAGCAGGCAGCAGCAGCCCGACCTCATGGGCCAGCACCCAC
CACGAGTTCCAGCTAGGGGGTGTTGCTGCCTAACACTAACACTAACATTAGTCCCACCTCGCCAGTTTGC
AGGGATCGGAACCAGCTTATAAGCTGAGCTGAGGAAGAAGGTAGCAAAATTACTGATGAGTCCGTGAGGA
CGAAACGAGTAAGCTCGTCTAATTTCTACTAAGTGTAGATTGAGACCGCAGCTGGCACGACAGGTTTGCC
GACTGGAAAGCGGGCAGTGAGCGCAACGCAATTAATGTGAGTTAGCTCACTCATTAGGCACCCCAGGCTT
TACACTTTATGCTTCCGGCTCGTATGTTGTGTGGAATTGTGAGCGGATAACAATTTCACACAGGAAACAG
CTATGACCATGATTACGCCAAGCTTGCATGCCTGCAGGTCGACTCTAGAGGATCCCCGGGTACCGAGCTC
GAATTCACTGGCCGTCGTTTTACAACGTCGTGACTGGGAAAACCCTGGCGTTACCCAACTTAATCGCCTT
GCAGCACATCCCCCTTTCGCCAGCTGGCGTAATAGCGAAGAGGCCCGCACCGATCGCCCTTCCCAACAGT
TGCGCAGCCTGAATGGCGAATGGCGCCTGATGCGGTATTTTCTCCTTACGCATCTGTGCGGTATTTCACA
CCGCATATGGTGCACTCTCAGTACAATCTGCTCTGATGCCGCATAGTTAAGCCAGCCCCGACACCCGCCA
ACACCCGCTGACGCGCCCTGACGGGCTTGTCTGCTCCCGGCATCCGCTTACAGACAAGCTGTGACGGTCT
CAGGCCGGCATGGTCCCAGCCTCCTCGCTGGCGCCGGCTGGGCAACATGCTTCGGCATGGCGAATGGGAC
TTTTTGAGCTTGTCTTCCTGGCCTGGGCCTCATGGGCCTTCCGCTCACTGCCCGCTTTCCAGTCGGGAAA
CCTGTCGTGCCAGCTGCATTAACATGGTCATAGCTGTTTCCTTGCGTATTGGGCGCTCTCCGCTTCCTCG
CTCACTGACTCGCTGCGCTCGGTCGTTCGGGTAAAGCCTGGGGTGCCTAATGAGCAAAAGGCCAGCAAAA
GGCCAGGAACCGTAAAAAGGCCGCGTTGCTGGCGTTTTTCCATAGGCTCCGCCCCCCTGACGAGCATCAC
AAAAATCGACGCTCAAGTCAGAGGTGGCGAAACCCGACAGGACTATAAAGATACCAGGCGTTTCCCCCTG
GAAGCTCCCTCGTGCGCTCTCCTGTTCCGACCCTGCCGCTTACCGGATACCTGTCCGCCTTTCTCCCTTC
GGGAAGCGTGGCGCTTTCTCATAGCTCACGCTGTAGGTATCTCAGTTCGGTGTAGGTCGTTCGCTCCAAG
CTGGGCTGTGTGCACGAACCCCCCGTTCAGCCCGACCGCTGCGCCTTATCCGGTAACTATCGTCTTGAGT
CCAACCCGGTAAGACACGACTTATCGCCACTGGCAGCAGCCACTGGTAACAGGATTAGCAGAGCGAGGTA
TGTAGGCGGTGCTACAGAGTTCTTGAAGTGGTGGCCTAACTACGGCTACACTAGAAGAACAGTATTTGGT
ATCTGCGCTCTGCTGAAGCCAGTTACCTTCGGAAAAAGAGTTGGTAGCTCTTGATCCGGCAAACAAACCA
CCGCTGGTAGCGGTGGTTTTTTTGTTTGCAAGCAGCAGATTACGCGCAGAAAAAAAGGATCTCAAGAAGA
TCCTTTGATCTTTTCTACGGGGTCTGACGCTCAGTGGAACGAAAACTCACGTTAAGGGATTTTGGTCATG
AGATTATCAAAAAGGATCTTCACCTAGATCCTTTTAAATTAAAAATGAAGTTTTAAATCAATCTAAAGTA
TATATGAGTAAACTTGGTCTGACAGTTACCAATGCTTAATCAGTGAGGCACCTATCTCAGCGATCTGTCT
ATTTCGTTCATCCATAGTTGCCTGACTCCCCGTCGTGTAGATAACTACGATACGGGAGGGCTTACCATCT
GGCCCCAGTGCTGCAATGATACCGCGAGAACCACGCTCACCGGCTCCAGATTTATCAGCAATAAACCAGC
CAGCCGGAAGGGCCGAGCGCAGAAGTGGTCCTGCAACTTTATCCGCCTCCATCCAGTCTATTAATTGTTG
CCGGGAAGCTAGAGTAAGTAGTTCGCCAGTTAATAGTTTGCGCAACGTTGTTGCCATTGCTACAGGCATC
GTGGTGTCACGCTCGTCGTTTGGTATGGCTTCATTCAGCTCCGGTTCCCAACGATCAAGGCGAGTTACAT
GATCCCCCATGTTGTGCAAAAAAGCGGTTAGCTCCTTCGGTCCTCCGATCGTTGTCAGAAGTAAGTTGGC
CGCAGTGTTATCACTCATGGTTATGGCAGCACTGCATAATTCTCTTACTGTCATGCCATCCGTAAGATGC
TTTTCTGTGACTGGTGAGTACTCAACCAAGTCATTCTGAGAATAGTGTATGCGGCGACCGAGTTGCTCTT
GCCCGGCGTCAATACGGGATAATACCGCGCCACATAGCAGAACTTTAAAAGTGCTCATCATTGGAAAACG
TTCTTCGGGGCGAAAACTCTCAAGGATCTTACCGCTGTTGAGATCCAGTTCGATGTAACCCACTCGTGCA
CCCAACTGATCTTCAGCATCTTTTACTTTCACCAGCGTTTCTGGGTGAGCAAAAACAGGAAGGCAAAATG
CCGCAAAAAAGGGAATAAGGGCGACACGGAAATGTTGAATACTCATACTCTTCCTTTTTCAATATTATTG
AAGCATTTATCAGGGTTATTGTCTCATGAGCGGATACATATTTGAATGTATTTAGAAAAATAAACAAATA
GGGGTTCCGCGCACATTTCCCCGAAAAGTGCCAC
